>Addgene plasmid #57772 | miniSOG-MAP4-C-10 | addgene partial sequence | sequence record 131854 | SV40pA-R 5'-GAAATTTGTGATGCTATTGC-3'
ACAACAATTGCATTCATTTTATGTTTCAGGTTCAGGGGGAGGTGTGGGAGGTTTTTTAAAGCAAGTAAAA
CCTCTACAAATGTGGTATGGCTGATTATGATCAGTTATCTAGATCCGGTGGATCCCTATCCCACTTTGGC
TTGGGCCTTCTCCTTGAAGTTCAACTTCTGACTTTCAATCTTGACATCTCCTCCACCAGGCTTGTGCTTG
ATATTAGCTTTGGACCCACACTTGGAGGAGACCTTGGATATGTCCACTTTCTTGTTCTGAATCTGAACAT
TGCCACATCCAGGGACATGCTTAATATTGTCCTTGGAAACACACTTGGATTGAATATGACTGTAGCTCAC
TTTTTTGGATACTATCTGGACTTTCCCAGCAGGCGGTTTCTGTGCACTCGCAATGGAGCCGGCTGCTTTA
GTGACTGCATTAGGTTCAGGCTTCCCAGCTGTGGTAGCTGCCTCTGTTTTTTTCTCTACCTTGGCCCGGC
CTCCTCCAGGCTGGTGTTTGATGTTTTCTGTAGAGCCGACCTTGGAGCGAACACTCTTCAGGTCAGGGGC
AGAAACAGTTGTGGCCAGGCGGCTCACCCTGGGAGCAGAGGAGCTAGGCTTAGTGGAAGTGGGCTTCTTG
TCCACAGAAAGAGCCCCAGAAGAGCGGCTAGGTGCAGACATGGGCTTGACTCGAGTGGAAGTCATCCCTG
CTGGGGGTGCTGCCCCAGTGGGAGTGGTGTTTCTCTTCACAGAACTGGCAGAGGTGGTCTTTGAGCGACT
CAAGTCAGCTGAGGCAGACTTAGCAGTCATCCTTTTGACATCAGCAG
