[The description below was written by a language model from this plasmid's Addgene catalogue record.]
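Description:
miniSOG-MAP4-C-10 is a mammalian expression plasmid built on the miniSOG-C1 backbone (about 4.75 kb without insert). It encodes mouse MAP4, a microtubule-associated protein, fused at its N terminus to the miniSOG tag supplied by the backbone. Expression of the fusion is driven by the CMV promoter, and the listed 3′ sequencing primer suggests an SV40 polyadenylation signal downstream of the insert. The plasmid is maintained at high copy in E. coli under kanamycin selection, and a neomycin resistance marker allows G418 selection of transfected mammalian cells. The "C-10" suffix probably refers to the C1-type fusion orientation and a linker between tag and insert, but the record does not explain it. No feature table is provided, so the origin of replication and other backbone elements are not itemised. The cloning method is recorded as unknown.

The MAP4 coding sequence carries two substitutions relative to the mouse reference transcript, G982V and G993C. The record does not comment on whether these have any functional consequence. miniSOG is a small flavin-binding fluorescent protein that emits green light, with recorded excitation peaks at 448 and 473 nm and emission peaks at 500 and 528 nm. On illumination it also generates singlet oxygen, which can locally polymerise diaminobenzidine into a deposit that can be stained for electron microscopy. Because MAP4 binds microtubules, the fusion directs miniSOG to the microtubule cytoskeleton, which is the localisation stated in the record. The construct therefore serves as a microtubule marker for fluorescence imaging and for correlated light and electron microscopy in transfected mammalian cells.
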