Addgene plasmid #57772: miniSOG-MAP4-C-10
Purpose: Localization: Microtubules, Excitation: 448 / 473, Emission: 500 / 528
Depositing lab: Michael Davidson. Depositing organization: Florida State University, Tallahassee. Publication: A genetically encoded tag for correlated light and electron microscopy of intact cells, tissues, and organisms. Shu X, Lev-Ram V, Deerinck TJ, Qi Y, Ramko EB, Davidson MW, Jin Y, Ellisman MH, Tsien RY. PLoS Biol. 2011 Apr;9(4):e1001041. doi: 10.1371/journal.pbio.1001041. Epub 2011 Apr 5. PubMed 21483721.
Backbone
  Vector backbone: miniSOG-C1
  Backbone size w/o insert (bp): 4750
  Vector type: Mammalian Expression
  Selectable markers: Neomycin (select with G418)
Growth in bacteria
  Bacterial resistance: Kanamycin, 50 μg/mL
  Growth temperature: 37°C
  Growth strain: DH5alpha
  Copy number: High Copy
Gene/Insert
  Gene/Insert name: MAP4 (alt name: NM_008633.4)
  Species: M. musculus (mouse)
  Mutation: G982V and G993C compared to NM_008633.4.
  Promoter: CMV
  Tag / fusion protein: miniSOG (N terminal on backbone)
  Cloning method: Unknown
  Sequencing primers: 5′ CMV-F; 3′ SV40pA-R
Terms and licenses: Academic/Nonprofit Terms; Industry Terms
Depositor comments: . Excitation = 448 / 473; Emission = 500 / 528
How to cite: miniSOG-MAP4-C-10 was a gift from Michael Davidson (Addgene plasmid # 57772 ; http://n2t.net/addgene:57772 ; RRID:Addgene_57772)
